>Addgene plasmid #168155 | pMS22: pHelper(PmcCAST)_entry_ΔTniQ | addgene full sequence | sequence record 330972 | Addgene NGS Result
GGGGAATTGTGAGCGGATAACAATTCCCCTGTAGAAATAATTTTGTTTAACTTTAATAAGGAGATATACC
ATGGTGAGTCGTGGCTTTATGCCGTTAGGCGTTGCTCAAAGAGACCTCTGGTCTCAGTGAGTCGTGGCTT
TATGCCGTTAGGCGTTGCTCAAGATCCGAATTCGAGCTCGGCGCGCCTGCAGGTCGACAAGCTTGCGGCC
GCATAATGCTTAAGTCGAACAGAAAGTAATCGTATTGTACACGGCCGCATAATCGAAATTAATACGACTC
ACTATAGGGGAATTGTGAGCGGATAACAATTCCCCATCTTAGTATATTAGTTAAGTATAAGAAGGAGATA
TACATATGACAGCTATATTAATTCAAAGTGAGGAATATGTAGACTTAACATTTAAGCTAAGAGGCGCACC
GATTCCTCTTGACAACGGTTATCTTACCTACGCTGCCTTATCCCGTATTTGTCCCCCACTACATGAACTA
AAGTCTATTGGGATTCATCCGATTGCTGGAATACCGACCAGGAACAATTTGCTTGAGCTAACTGCTCAAT
CTCGTCTAAAAATTCGGATTTATCATCAGCAAATTCCTTTAATTTATCCTTATTTAGCGGGTCAAGCTTT
TCATATAGGTCAAAATTTTTATCAACTAGATATCCCCGACTACAAACCGTTAATTTCTTCAGAAAGTGTC
TATTCCAGATTAGTGATAATTAAAGGGTTCCAAGACTCTACTAACTTTATTGAAGCTGTGCAACGGCAAA
TGGATAATTTAGGAATACAAGGAAAAATTGAACTTCTTACCCGACAAGATGGAACACCTCAACGAAGACA
ATTAACCATCAATAAAGAAGGGAAACAGTTTAAAGTTAGAGGATTTGGCGTAAAAATCAGTGAACTCAAT
CCTGAAGATTCCTTAACCTTGCAAGAACAGGGAATTGGCGGGAAACGAAAGATGATGTGTGGAATATTTG
TCCCAGCGACTCGCAGCAAGGAAGAAGAGGAAACCTGATGATAGTCTCTACCCAACCCAAAATTTCCCTA
TCTCTCCATGCTGCGGATACGACAATAATGCACCGCGTCGGAATGACCGGACTTTACATGACTTTAAAGC
GATTGGAAAAGCAATATCCCTTATCTCGTCAACGGGGAGGACATATATCATGGTTTTTGACTGCTGATAC
TATTGAATTATTCTGGGAAGGAAGTGATTTCATCGCCTTATCTTGGTTAATTAATGAGTCTTTTCAATTA
GATGATACAGGTTTAATTCATTTAGTAGGATTAGACAATGATCGAATAGATTTAAGGCAGAAAATCCATA
TTCATGAGGGAATATGCGGTGTTTTTCTACGTCTTAATAAGTTTTATCAAGCAGGAGAGATAATTAACAC
TGAACTAAGGTTTGAAGAAAAACAAGTCGAGTATCAATATAAATCCCTAACTTGGTACGCACATCAAACC
TTTGCAGAGAAGTTATGCGAGGCAGATACCCAACAACTCAGACATGATTACATTCAAATAACCAGTTGGT
TGTATTTAGGGGGAATTGTTCGCCATGCTCGGACGCAGAATACTACAAAACTAGAAGAGAAACCTGAATA
CGCTTTAGCATTATTATTTGTACCAGTAGTTTGTCATTATTGCTTACTTCATATACCATCAGAAGACTTA
AAAGAAAGGAAACCCCATCGCTACTTGGTGGTGATTCCAGAAATAAAGGATTTTGAAGACGCTTCTCAAA
GGAGATGGCGATTACAGCAATTAGAAACTAAACAGTTTCATGTTAGTAGCCTTGGGGAAGCAGGATTACT
TTATTACAGCTTAGACGATATTCAGCCTGAAGTGGCCTACTATCAAGCTTGTCAAGTTTGGTTATATGAA
AAAACAAATAAAGCTTCTCGTCAACGGACATTGATGAGTATAGAAGAAATTAAAATTGATAAGAATATTT
TAATCACTTATCAACAGGTGCAAAAATACTTTAAAACTAATTATCAGATAATTAAATATAAGCAAATTTT
TATTAAGGTCAATCCGATTCGCTCCCTGATTGCTGATAATTTAGTGAAAGGAATCCATTGGTGGTCTAAT
TTTTGGGAAAAATTGGTGATAGAGGATTCAAAAGAATATTTATTTAACCAGTTATTTTCCAATCGAGAAG
GATTCATCATAATGGCAGAGAATAGTGAAGAAGACAAGCAGTATCTTATTTTTATTAAGGTATTTCAGCA
AGCTATGAAGGGCAACTTTGCTAAAATTTATGCCAAAACAGAGGAAGGTAAAGATCCTCCAATTAAGAAG
AAAGTTGAACGATTAAGGGCAGAGCTAAACTATTGTTATGATGAATTGTCGTTTAAGGAATATTTGTCTG
ACTTTTTAGTAAGAGGGGGATTAAATAAGTATTTTAATGAGCATCAGGAAGAGATTGCACTACTAATTAA
AAAATCACCTTGGCAAGAAATAAGAATTTGGTCATTGTTAGCGATCGCCAGTTATAAACCCAAAGATAAA
CTCACTAATAGGGATGATAGTTCATTGTCAAACAATCAAAAACTAGAAGAAGTGAATGATGACTCAGAAG
AAGAATGACAGTAATATCCCAAATTATTATCTTTACGGAACAGTCCTCACTCGTTATGGTTTAGCTTCCT
TAAATCATGACATTAGACGAGGAAATAAGACTATTCTGCAAAAAGGCTATTGGAATAATGGTAAAATTCA
TTCTTTTGTAGGTTCAAGTGCAATTCGTTGGGCGTTACGTTTTTATCTTCAAAAGCAAGGTTATTTAGTT
AATCGAGTCTGGGATGAGGAAGAACATATTAATCGGTTAACAAGTGAAGATTTCGATCCAGAAAAATTTT
ATGATGATGATATTTTTGGGTTTGCTTTATTAGAGTCTGCTGAAACAGAGGAGGACACTTCAACAACAAA
GAGAAAAAAGAAACAAACAAAGACCAGCACTCCTAATCAGCGAATGGGTGCTTTAGGGATGAATATGGCT
GTTTCGCTAACGCCTTATGATGGTGCAGTTAAGTTAGGGGCAAAAAGTGGCAGAGAGAAGGATAGTACAT
CTCTCCATTTTACAGAATATCATGCAACTCGATATCAATATTATTTTGGAATTGATGCCACTCATCTCAA
AGATTTTTCGCGGATTTTACCTATGATAGATGGGATTATGAATCTGCCCAAGGTAGGAGGGAGTAGTAAT
ATTTTTAATTATCCTTTCTGTCCCGATAGTTTGGTATTTCAATGGACAAATCATTTTGCTTCATATATTT
CCTATTGCTTTGAATATTGCGATCCTAAGAGTAAGGAAGCAAAACTTTCACAAGAGTTTATAGATGAAGT
GGAATGCGGACAGATTGACCCTAGTAAATTGTGGATTGGGGGAACAATTGTTAAGGATTTACAGCAATTG
GATAATTTTGAAAGTTCCCCTTTGAACAAGGCGCATATTTATCGTAATCGAAATGAAATGATTGAAGCTT
TGAAAACAGTCATTAAAAGAGATTTGGGCTTGGAAGAATCAAAATGATTGCACCATTAATTCTCTATTTG
GATGTTCCATTTACGACTTTTCGGGAGTCCCATGCAAGGGAAATGGGAAAAACCTATCCTGTTCCTCCTC
CAGCGACAGTGTATGGGATGTTGTTGTCTTTGGTAGGAGAAACGAATGTCTATCGCCACTGTGGGGTAGA
ATTGGCCATTGCAATGTTATCTAGCCCCAAAAAGTCGCGAATTTTGCGTCAAATGAGACGGTTTAAGAAT
GCTGATTTTAGCCATCCAGAGAATGTTATTCCCTGTTATCAAGAAATTTTGTCTAATCTGAAGTGTTTGA
TTTGGGTTCGTTCTGACGAGGAAAAGATACAACCAAGTTTAAGGGAGAGGATACAGTTAGCGTTTGACCA
TCCTGAGCTAGTAAGACGGTTTGGTTGTTTATTTTTGGGAGAAAGTGACCAGTTGATTAAAACGATCAAA
CTTGCAAGGGAAGATTATCTAGAGGGAGTGAGACAGTGGGCGATTAGAGATAATCGAGGCAGGTTAACTT
TACCCTATTGGGTTGACCATGTGGGGTCAAGAAATACCCGATTTTTGAGGTATCGGATTGAGGAAATGGA
TAGATTATCACCTCCTGATTTAGCCTGGACAATGGTTCAATCTCCGATTTGACCTAGGCTGCTGCCACCG
CTGAGCAATAACTAGCATAACCCCTTGGGGCCTCTAAACGGGTCTTGAGGGGTTTTTTGCTGAAACCTCA
GGCATTTGAGAAGCACACGGTCACACTGCTTCCGGTAGTCAATAAACCGGTAAACCAGCAATAGACATAA
GCGGCTATTTAACGACCCTCGGGATCTCGACGCTCTCCCTTATGCGACTCCTGCATTAGGAAATTAATAC
GACTCACTATAGGGGAATTGTGAGCGGATAACAATTCCCCTGTAGAAATAATTTTGTTTAACTTTAATAA
GGAGATATACCATGAAAGAGCAATTTGAACAATGGGTTGCTCGCCTTCAAATATCCGAGGCAGGGCAAAA
AATTATTGAGAAAGTTCGCTCATCTGAGCCATCCCGTCGCGTTGGTGGCGGTAGCAAGAATGTTTCGGGA
CGCTACCCTAGTCGCAAGATGGGAGTCACGATTCAATTTGAGTCTCATCGGGTTGAACTGCCAATTATCT
ATCAGTTAGAACATGATAAAGATGTTCTAGAATTCTACGATCAACCACCGCAAATTAAACTTGACTATCA
AGCAAGTAACGGACGTAGATTAGGCGTTTTACACACCCCAGATTTATTTGTCATCCGAACCAATTCGGCT
GGTTGGGAAGAGTGTAAAACTGAGCAGGATTTGAAAAAACTAGCAGAGAAAAACCCCAATCGTTACTTTT
ACTCTGAAGAAAATAATCAATGGCATTCCTTGCCAGGAGAAGTTTATGCTAACCAGTTTGGGCTTTATCA
CCGCATTCATTCAGATCGCGAAATCAATTGGGTTCTGCAACGTAATTTGCAATTTTTAGAAGATTATTAT
CGCTCAGAATCTCTAGTAGTGGAAGAAGCGATCGCTCAATCATTACTTGCAATTGTGTCATCTCAACCAG
GAATCACTTTAGCAGAATTACTCAATCGGTCAACAGGAGCTAAATCTGACGATATCTACACCTTAATTAT
TCAAGAGCAAATCTATATTGATTTAAATGCTACACCACTAGCTGAACCAGAAAGATGTCTAATCTTCCGT
GACGAGCAAACTGCTAGTGCTTATAGATTAATGGTTGAGCAACCAAGTGTAAGTCTTCCGGCTATCTCTC
CTGTAGTCAATATTGTTACTGGAGCAACTGTTAGTTGGGACGGCAAAGGTTTAAATATCATCCATGTTGG
AGAAACAGAGGTTATACTTGGCGCAGAAAATAATCAGTTAATTGAACTCAAAAAAGCTATATTTGAGAAT
CTGGTTCGCCAAGGAAAAATCACAAGTCTCCAAACACCAGAAAAAACAGCTATTAGCACAGAATCTTGGC
AGCGATTTCATCAAGCTAGTCCTGAAGACCAAGCAGAAGCCCTTGAACGCTACAAAACTATCGAACCTTA
CTTAAACGGACATCCTCCAGAAAACGAAACAATACCAGCCCGTACCATTCGTCACTGGAAAGCTAAATAT
TTAATTGCAATTCAAAAATACGGTTGCGGCTACATTGGGCTTTTGTCCCATCGCAGTGTCAAAGGTAATC
GACAGCGCAAGCTGCCCGAAGACACCTTAGCAATTATGGAGAAGTTTATTTTAGAAGACTATGAAACTCT
TAAACAAAAAAGAATGTGGGAGGTTCACGCGGCTTTAGTTCGAGCTTGCGAAGAAGCTGGTGTAATTGCT
CCGAGCTATAAAGCATTTACCAAAGAAGTACAACGCCGGACTGGTTACGAACAGACTAAAAAACGCCAAG
GTCGTCGTGCCGCTTATCAGCATGAATCCTTCTATTGGGAGCTTGCTATAACTACCCCAAGACACGGCGA
TCGCCCTTTTGAAATTGGGCATATAGATCATACTGAGTTAGATGTAGAGCTAGTTTGCTCTGATACAGGT
CGCAATCTTGGCAGACCTTGGGCAACATTTCTCGTAGATGCTTATTCACGGCGATTGCTGGCAGTTTACC
TAACGTTTGACTCACCCTCATATCGTTCTTGCTTAATGGTGCTAAGAATTTGTGTCAAGCGTCATGGCAG
GCTTCCCCAAATTGTAGTGGTAGATAACGGTGCAGAGTTTCACAGCGTTTACTTTGAAACACTACTAGCT
ACTTTTGAATGTACAAAAAAGCAAAGACCCCCAGCCAAAGCTCGTTTTGGTTCGGTTTGCGAACGCCTAT
TTGGAACTTCCAATACTCAATTTGTCCATAACTTACTTGGTAATACACAAATCACTCGTAATGTCCGCCA
AGTCACTAAGTCAGTTAACCCTAAAAATCTAGCTGTATGGACACTTGGTTTACTTTATGAATATCTTTGT
GCTTGGGCTTACGAAGTTTATGATACAGACGAACATCCGGCACTTTTCCAGAGTCCGAGGGATGCGTTTG
CTGCGGGTATGGCGATTGGAGGCAGTCGGGTTCACCGCATGATTCCTTACGATGAAAACTTTCAGATTCT
TACCCTACCTACAACCTCAGAGGGAAAAGCAAAAGTTCAAGTTGGACGCGGCATAAAAATTAACTACATA
TACTACTGGTCTAATAGTTTCCGCGATCCTCAAATTGAAAATACCTCTGTGCAGATAAGATACGACCCGT
TTAATATTGGCATCGCTTACGCCTTTGTTCGAGGACAGTGGGTACAGTGTATCTCTCAATATTATGCAGA
ACTCCAAGGTCGTTCAGAAAAAGAACTGAAGTTAGCTAGTATCGAGTTACGCAAACACTATTCAAATCAT
ACACAACAATCTAAAGTTTCGGCTAAGAATTTAGCAGAATTTTTAGCATCGGTAGAAGCTCAAGAAGCTC
TATTAGAACAGCGTTCCTATGATGCAGAAGTTAAGGAAGTCTTTAGGGTAATCGAGGGTGGAAAAGCGAC
AACAAGCCGTAACGAAGAACCAAAACTTATTCAAGTTACTTTTGCCAATACCGATTTTCAAGCGGATGAA
GATGAAGCGATCGTCCCAGAAACACTTGTAGTGTATGAGGAGTTTTAACTATGACAAAATCTACTGGATT
TCCGCTTGAACTCCTCACACGGCCTGCTACAGAAAGGCTTGCTTACTTTGAAAATTACACCGTAGCGCAT
CCTCGACTTAAAGAAGTCTATGAAATTCTCATGCGAACGATTGCCGAACCAGCAGGAGCTTCATTTATCT
TTGTTTACGGTGCTAGTGGTGTTGGTAAAACAACTTTGCGACTCCGCGTTGAGCAGAAATTAACAGAACT
AGCATTACCTAAATTGGAAAGCGATCGCGCTCGTGTTCCTGTTGTTGGTATTGAAGCTATAGCGCCAGAA
TCGAGATACTTCAACTGGAAAGAATACTACACACGCGCCTTAATTACTTTGGAAGAACCATTAATCGATC
ACAAGTTTGATTACGGTGTGCGTGGTATCTCTCGCGATAATTTTGGCAAAATTAATGTTGAGTCGAAAGT
AGTTGCACCTGCTCTACGCAGAGCTTTAGAAAATGCTCTCATCCATCGTCATCCAGACGTATTTTTTGTA
GATGAAGCACAACATTTTGGTAAGGTGGCAAGCGGATACAAACTACAAGATCAATTAGACTGTCTCAAAT
CTTTAGCAAATATGACAGGCATCTTGCACTGTCTATTAGGAACATACGAACTACTTACATTCCGTAATTT
GAGCGGTCAACTCTCACGTCGTAGTGTTGATATTCATTTCCGCCGTTATTGTGCTGATAGCCCAGAAGAT
GTACAGGCTTTTAAGAGTGTGTTGTTAACTTTTCAACAGCATCTGCCACTAGCAGAAACTCCAAATTTAG
TCGATCATTGGGAATATTTTTACGAACGTACTTTAGGATGTATTGGCACACTGAAAGATTGGCTGAAGCG
TGTTCTTAGTGATGCTTTGGATCGAGAAGCAACAACAATCACTCTCAAAGATTTACAAAAACGTGCTTTG
TCGGTTGCTCAGTGTCAGAAAATGTTCAAGGAAATTCAAGAGGGTGAACGACAATTATCTGAAACAGAAG
CAGATGTGCAAAACTTACGCTCTGCATTAGGACTTGGCGCAAAACCAATTGTGCTACCCGAAGAAACCCC
AAAAACTACTCGTCCGCCAGGAAAGGTTGGCAAACGCAAACCTAAAAGAGATCCCATCGGAGTGCAGCAA
GATGTTAGCTAGTGTATTAGAAACATACGAATCTTGGAATTTAAAAAAGCCATTAATTCCACAACGTAGT
CGCCTCTATCAACCTCAACCTGTAGGTATTGGGACTCCTTACATAGAGAGTTTAACAGGTTATATCACAC
GGATAGCAGAGTTGCATGGAGTTCTTCCAGGAGTCTTGATGACTAGAGAAATTGCTCCGCTTGTCAATAA
AATATATTTCCAAAATGGAGCTAATCGAGGTTTTCGTGAAATATTCAACCGTAGTCAAGCGTTAAATGGC
ATGGGAGAGATGGCAGCAGATTTAGTTCAAGTGTTGCAAAAATTGACGCTTAGAGATGACTTGCGTTTTT
TAACCATGCTGTTTTGGTCTAACATTTTGACTCCACGCAATTTATTTCGTACCAGAAAAGCTTGGTGTCC
AATTTGTTATCAAGAGCGGCATCAAAATGGGCTGGTAGTCTATGAGCAATTGCTTTGGACAATTAACCTA
ATTACAATTTGCCCGCAGCATCAAAAACCCTTGGTTGAACTTTGCCCTCACTGTAATCATGAATCACCTT
TGTTAAACTGGCGCTCAAGACCTGGTTACTGTTCAAAGTGTGGAGAGTGGTTAGGCGCAAATCAATGCCT
TAAGACATTTACAGATGGTGAAGGATCAATAAAATTACAGTTGGAGTGGCAGTATTGGACTGCCAATGTT
GTAGGAGAGCTAATTTTAGCTTCTCAATGCTTTGAATCTGCCCCATCAAAAGAAAATATTACAAAATCAT
TAAATATAGTTATTGATAAAGTTGCGGAAAATAATGCAGCTGCATTTTCTCGTCTTATTGGAGTACCAAA
AAATAGTTTGTGGATGTGGCAGTCTACTAAAACCTTGCCAGAGCTAAATACACTTCTGAAAATTTGTTAC
GAATTAGAGATATCGTTGGTAGAATTTCTTACTCCAAAAAATCTAATTACTAAATCTTTTACAAAAATCT
CGCAGAAGCACCTCCAACTTTCTCGCACACCAAGGGTATCTCCAAAATCTTTCGACCAATATCAAGTAAA
AGATGCTTTATTAGCAATACTTGCAGGTAATGAAGAACCACCACCAACAATGGAAGAAGTTGGAAAGCGT
TTAGGTCATCACAACAGAACTATTTCTAGACACTTTCCAGATTTGTGTAGTGCTATTTCTGCTAAATGTC
GTAATTACAATAAAGCTTGCCGTCTCAAAAGCATAGAAAAACTTTGCAGCGAAGTTAGAGAGATTGTCCT
TAGCCTTAATGCTCAGGGTGTGTATCCCACAGAAGGTCGTGTTTGTGAATTAATGCCAAATCCGGGGTGT
TTTAGATATAAACAAGTCCGCGCTGCTTTTAATGATGCACGACGTGAGTTTGGTTTGTAACTTAAGTCGA
ACAGAAAGTAATCGTATTGTACACGGCCGCATAATCGAAATTAATACGACTCACTATAGGGGAATTGTGA
GCGGATAACAATTCCCCATCTTAGTATATTAGTTAAGTATAAGAAGGAGATATACATATGGCAGATCTCA
ATTGGATATCGGCCGGCCACGCGATCGCTGACGTCGGTACCCTCGAGTCTGGTAAAGAAACCGCTGCTGC
GAAATTTGAACGCCAGCACATGGACTCGTCTACTAGCGCAGCTTAATTAACCTAGGCTGCTGCCACCGCT
GAGCAATAACTAGCATAACCCCTTGGGGCCTCTAAACGGGTCTTGAGGGGTTTTTTGCTGAAACCTCAGG
CATTTGAGAAGCACACGGTCACACTGCTTCCGGTAGTGCCCTGAACCGACGACCGGGTCATCGTGGCCGG
ATCTTGCGGCCCCTCGGCTTGAACGAATTGTTAGACATTATTTGCCGACTACCTTGGTGATCTCGCCTTT
CACGTAGTGGACAAATTCTTCCAACTGATCTGCGCGCGAGGCCAAGCGATCTTCTTCTTGTCCAAGATAA
GCCTGTCTAGCTTCAAGTATGACGGGCTGATACTGGGCCGGCAGGCGCTCCATTGCCCAGTCGGCAGCGA
CATCCTTCGGCGCGATTTTGCCGGTTACTGCGCTGTACCAAATGCGGGACAACGTAAGCACTACATTTCG
CTCATCGCCAGCCCAGTCGGGCGGCGAGTTCCATAGCGTTAAGGTTTCATTTAGCGCCTCAAATAGATCC
TGTTCAGGAACCGGATCAAAGAGTTCCTCCGCCGCTGGACCTACCAAGGCAACGCTATGTTCTCTTGCTT
TTGTCAGCAAGATAGCCAGATCAATGTCGATCGTGGCTGGCTCGAAGATACCTGCAAGAATGTCATTGCG
CTGCCATTCTCCAAATTGCAGTTCGCGCTTAGCTGGATAACGCCACGGAATGATGTCGTCGTGCACAACA
ATGGTGACTTCTACAGCGCGGAGAATCTCGCTCTCTCCAGGGGAAGCCGAAGTTTCCAAAAGGTCGTTGA
TCAAAGCTCGCCGCGTTGTTTCATCAAGCCTTACGGTCACCGTAACCAGCAAATCAATATCACTGTGTGG
CTTCAGGCCGCCATCCACTGCGGAGCCGTACAAATGTACGGCCAGCAACGTCGGTTCGAGATGGCGCTCG
ATGACGCCAACTACCTCTGATAGTTGAGTCGATACTTCGGCGATCACCGCTTCCCTCATACTCTTCCTTT
TTCAATATTATTGAAGCATTTATCAGGGTTATTGTCTCATGAGCGGATACATATTTGAATGTATTTAGAA
AAATAAACAAATAGCTAGCTCACTCGGTCGCTACGCTCCGGGCGTGAGACTGCGGCGGGCGCTGCGGACA
CATACAAAGTTACCCACAGATTCCGTGGATAAGCAGGGGACTAACATGTGAGGCAAAACAGCAGGGCCGC
GCCGGTGGCGTTTTTCCATAGGCTCCGCCCTCCTGCCAGAGTTCACATAAACAGACGCTTTTCCGGTGCA
TCTGTGGGAGCCGTGAGGCTCAACCATGAATCTGACAGTACGGGCGAAACCCGACAGGACTTAAAGATCC
CCACCGTTTCCGGCGGGTCGCTCCCTCTTGCGCTCTCCTGTTCCGACCCTGCCGTTTACCGGATACCTGT
TCCGCCTTTCTCCCTTACGGGAAGTGTGGCGCTTTCTCATAGCTCACACACTGGTATCTCGGCTCGGTGT
AGGTCGTTCGCTCCAAGCTGGGCTGTAAGCAAGAACTCCCCGTTCAGCCCGACTGCTGCGCCTTATCCGG
TAACTGTTCACTTGAGTCCAACCCGGAAAAGCACGGTAAAACGCCACTGGCAGCAGCCATTGGTAACTGG
GAGTTCGCAGAGGATTTGTTTAGCTAAACACGCGGTTGCTCTTGAAGTGTGCGCCAAAGTCCGGCTACAC
TGGAAGGACAGATTTGGTTGCTGTGCTCTGCGAAAGCCAGTTACCACGGTTAAGCAGTTCCCCAACTGAC
TTAACCTTCGATCAAACCACCTCCCCAGGTGGTTTTTTCGTTTACAGGGCAAAAGATTACGCGCAGAAAA
AAAGGATCTCAAGAAGATCCTTTGATCTTTTCTACTGAACCGCTCTAGATTTCAGTGCAATTTATCTCTT
CAAATGTAGCACCTGAAGTCAGCCCCATACGATATAAGTTGTAATTCTCATGTTAGTCATGCCCCGCGCC
CACCGGAAGGAGCTGACTGGGTTGAAGGCTCTCAAGGGCATCGGTCGAGATCCCGGTGCCTAATGAGTGA
GCTAACTTACATTAATTGCGTTGCGCTCACTGCCCGCTTTCCAGTCGGGAAACCTGTCGTGCCAGCTGCA
TTAATGAATCGGCCAACGCGCGGGGAGAGGCGGTTTGCGTATTGGGCGCCAGGGTGGTTTTTCTTTTCAC
CAGTGAGACGGGCAACAGCTGATTGCCCTTCACCGCCTGGCCCTGAGAGAGTTGCAGCAAGCGGTCCACG
CTGGTTTGCCCCAGCAGGCGAAAATCCTGTTTGATGGTGGTTAACGGCGGGATATAACATGAGCTGTCTT
CGGTATCGTCGTATCCCACTACCGAGATGTCCGCACCAACGCGCAGCCCGGACTCGGTAATGGCGCGCAT
TGCGCCCAGCGCCATCTGATCGTTGGCAACCAGCATCGCAGTGGGAACGATGCCCTCATTCAGCATTTGC
ATGGTTTGTTGAAAACCGGACATGGCACTCCAGTCGCCTTCCCGTTCCGCTATCGGCTGAATTTGATTGC
GAGTGAGATATTTATGCCAGCCAGCCAGACGCAGACGCGCCGAGACAGAACTTAATGGGCCCGCTAACAG
CGCGATTTGCTGGTGACCCAATGCGACCAGATGCTCCACGCCCAGTCGCGTACCGTCTTCATGGGAGAAA
ATAATACTGTTGATGGGTGTCTGGTCAGAGACATCAAGAAATAACGCCGGAACATTAGTGCAGGCAGCTT
CCACAGCAATGGCATCCTGGTCATCCAGCGGATAGTTAATGATCAGCCCACTGACGCGTTGCGCGAGAAG
ATTGTGCACCGCCGCTTTACAGGCTTCGACGCCGCTTCGTTCTACCATCGACACCACCACGCTGGCACCC
AGTTGATCGGCGCGAGATTTAATCGCCGCGACAATTTGCGACGGCGCGTGCAGGGCCAGACTGGAGGTGG
CAACGCCAATCAGCAACGACTGTTTGCCCGCCAGTTGTTGTGCCACGCGGTTGGGAATGTAATTCAGCTC
CGCCATCGCCGCTTCCACTTTTTCCCGCGTTTTCGCAGAAACGTGGCTGGCCTGGTTCACCACGCGGGAA
ACGGTCTGATAAGAGACACCGGCATACTCTGCGACATCGTATAACGTTACTGGTTTCACATTCACCACCC
TGAATTGACTCTCTTCCGGGCGCTATCATGCCATACCGCGAAAGGTTTTGCGCCATTCGATGGTGTCCGG
GATCTCGACGCTCTCCCTTATGCGACTCCTGCATTAGGAAATTAATACGACTCACTATA
Features (pLannotate 1.2.2; 24 found; start..end, strand, type, name):
      3..27      +  protein_bind   lac operator: The lac repressor binds to the lac operator to inhibit transcription in E. coli. This inhibition can be relieved by adding lactose or isopropyl-β-D-thiogalactopyranoside (IPTG). lac repressor encoded by lacI
     42..64      +  RBS            RBS: efficient ribosome binding site from bacteriophage T7 gene 10 (Olins and Rangwala, 1989)
    270..288     +  promoter       T7 promoter: promoter for bacteriophage T7 RNA polymerase
    289..313     +  protein_bind   lac operator: The lac repressor binds to the lac operator to inhibit transcription in E. coli. This inhibition can be relieved by adding lactose or isopropyl-β-D-thiogalactopyranoside (IPTG). lac repressor encoded by lacI
   4187..4204    +  CDS            SET1 (fragment): solubility-enhancement tag derived from T7 phage gene 10B
   4212..4259    +  terminator     T7 terminator: transcription terminator for bacteriophage T7 RNA polymerase
   4367..4402    -  CDS            TcR (fragment): tetracycline efflux protein; tet; confers resistance to tetracycline
   4405..4423    +  promoter       T7 promoter: promoter for bacteriophage T7 RNA polymerase
   4424..4448    +  protein_bind   lac operator: The lac repressor binds to the lac operator to inhibit transcription in E. coli. This inhibition can be relieved by adding lactose or isopropyl-β-D-thiogalactopyranoside (IPTG). lac repressor encoded by lacI
   4463..4485    +  RBS            RBS: efficient ribosome binding site from bacteriophage T7 gene 10 (Olins and Rangwala, 1989)
   9772..9790    +  promoter       T7 promoter: promoter for bacteriophage T7 RNA polymerase
   9791..9815    +  protein_bind   lac operator: The lac repressor binds to the lac operator to inhibit transcription in E. coli. This inhibition can be relieved by adding lactose or isopropyl-β-D-thiogalactopyranoside (IPTG). lac repressor encoded by lacI
   9924..9965    +  CDS            S-Tag (fragment): affinity and epitope tag derived from pancreatic ribonuclease A
   9995..10012   +  CDS            SET1 (fragment): solubility-enhancement tag derived from T7 phage gene 10B
  10020..10067   +  terminator     T7 terminator: transcription terminator for bacteriophage T7 RNA polymerase
  10188..10979   -  CDS            SmR: aminoglycoside adenylyltransferase (Murphy, 1985); aadA; confers resistance to spectinomycin and streptomycin
  10980..11071   -  promoter       AmpR promoter: bla
  11119..11857   -  rep_origin     CloDF13 ori: Plasmids containing the CloDF13 (CDF) origin of replication can be propagated in E. coli cells that contain additional plasmids with compatible origins.
  11954..12018   -  CDS            TcR (fragment): tetracycline efflux protein; tet; confers resistance to tetracycline
  12033..12054   -  protein_bind   CAP binding site: CAP binding activates transcription in the presence of cAMP. E. coli catabolite activator protein
  12067..13149   -  CDS            lacI: lac repressor; lacI; The lac repressor binds to the lac operator to inhibit transcription in E. coli. This inhibition can be relieved by adding lactose or isopropyl-β-D-thiogalactopyranoside (IPTG).
  13150..13227   -  promoter       lacI promoter: lacI
  13235..13270   -  CDS            TcR (fragment): tetracycline efflux protein; tet; confers resistance to tetracycline
  13273..2       +  promoter       T7 promoter (across the origin): promoter for bacteriophage T7 RNA polymerase
