[The description below was written by a language model from this plasmid's Addgene catalogue record and pLannotate feature annotations shown in this document.]
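Description:
pMS22: pHelper(PmcCAST)_entry_ΔTniQ is a bacterial expression plasmid of about 13.3 kb built on the pCDFDuet-1 backbone. It serves as the helper component of a CRISPR-associated transposon (CAST) system from Peltigera membranacea cyanobiont 210A. It replicates in E. coli from the low-copy CloDF13 origin, which is compatible with other common plasmid origins, so it can coexist with additional plasmids in the same cell. Selection is by spectinomycin through the aadA (SmR) gene, which is driven by the bla promoter. The backbone also carries lacI under its own promoter.

The payload comprises three catalogued inserts: a minimal PmcCAST CRISPR array, the Cascade proteins (Cas6, Cas8, Cas7 and Cas5), and the transposition proteins (TnsAB, TnsC and TnsD). TniQ is deliberately omitted. The feature table shows four T7 promoter/lac operator units, two of them followed by T7 gene 10 ribosome binding sites, and two T7 terminators. Transcription therefore depends on T7 RNA polymerase and is repressed by LacI until induced with IPTG or lactose. The annotation tool did not label the PmcCAST open reading frames or the array, so the table does not establish which promoter drives which insert, although the large unannotated stretches between the regulatory elements presumably hold them. The short S-Tag, SET1 and TcR fragment hits look like backbone remnants or spurious matches rather than functional tags.

As an "entry" version, the array region contains two BsaI sites for cloning a chosen spacer. According to the record, the plasmid provides inducible expression of all PmcCAST proteins except TniQ. That makes it suited to examining transposon insertion in the absence of TniQ, in the context of a study of dual homing modes of CRISPR-associated transposons.
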