Addgene plasmid #168155: pMS22: pHelper(PmcCAST)_entry_ΔTniQ
Purpose: Inducible expression of PmcCAST proteins (except TniQ). Two BsaI sites for spacer cloning.
Depositing lab: Feng Zhang. Depositing organization: Broad Institute. Publication: Dual modes of CRISPR-associated transposon homing. Saito M, Ladha A, Strecker J, Faure G, Neumann E, Altae-Tran H, Macrae RK, Zhang F. Cell. 2021 Apr 29;184(9):2441-2453.e18. doi: 10.1016/j.cell.2021.03.006. Epub 2021 Mar 25. PubMed 33770501.
Backbone
  Vector backbone: pCDFDuet-1
  Backbone manufacturer: Millipore Sigma
  Vector type: Bacterial Expression
Growth in bacteria
  Bacterial resistance: Spectinomycin, 50 μg/mL
  Growth temperature: 37°C
  Growth strain: NEB Stable
  Copy number: Low Copy
Gene/Insert 1
  Gene/Insert name: PmcCAST minimal CRISPR array
  Species: Peltigera membranacea cyanobiont 210A
Gene/Insert 2
  Gene/Insert name: PmcCAST Cascade proteins (Cas6, Cas8, Cas7 and Cas5)
  Species: Peltigera membranacea cyanobiont 210A
Gene/Insert 3
  Gene/Insert name: PmcCAST Tns proteins (TnsAB, TnsC and TnsD)
  Species: Peltigera membranacea cyanobiont 210A
Terms and licenses: Academic/Nonprofit Terms; Industry Terms: Not Available to Industry
How to cite: pMS22: pHelper(PmcCAST)_entry_ΔTniQ was a gift from Feng Zhang (Addgene plasmid # 168155 ; http://n2t.net/addgene:168155 ; RRID:Addgene_168155)
